>Addgene plasmid #203014 | Salsa-BC173-P2G5 | addgene full sequence | sequence record 421367 | Addgene NGS Result
AGCGCCCAATACGCAAACCGCCTCTCCCCGCGCGTTGGCCGATTCATTAATGCAGTCGAGGGATCTCCAT
AAGAGAAGAGGGACAGCTATGACTGGGAGTAGTCAGGAGAGGAGGAAAAATCTGGCTAGTAAAACATGTA
AGGAAAATTTTAGGGATGTTAAAGAAAAAAATAACACAAAACAAAATATAAAAAAAATCTAACCTCAAGT
CAAGGCTTTTCTATGGAATAAGGAATGGACAGCAGGGGGCTGTTTCATATACTGATGACCTCTTTATAGC
CAACCTTTGTTCATGGCAGCCAGCATATGGGCATATGTTGCCAAACTCTAAACCAAATACTCATTCTGAT
GTTTTAAATGATTTGCCCTCCCATATGTCCTTCCGAGTGAGAGACACAAAAAATTCCAACACACTATTGC
AATGAAAATAAATTTCCTTTATTAGCCAGAAGTCAGATGCTCAAGGGGCTTCATGATGTCCCCATAATTT
TTGGCAGAGGGAAAAAGATCGATCTCAGTGGTATTTGTGAGCCAGGGCATTGGCCACACCAGCCACCACC
TTCTGATAGGCAGCCTGCACCTGAGGAGTGAATTCTTTGCCAAAATGATGAGACAGCACAACAACCAGCA
CGTTGCCCAGGAGCTGTAGGAAAGAGAAGAAGGCATGAACATGGTTAGCAGAGGGGCCCGGTTTGGACTC
AGAGTATTTTATCCTCATCTCAAACAGTGTATATCATTGTAACCATAAAGAGAAAGGCAGGATGATGACC
AGGGTGTAGTTGTTTCTACCAATAAGAATATTTCCACGCCAGCCAGAATTTATATGCAGAAATATTCTAC
CTTATCATTTAATTATAACAATTGTTCTCTAAAACTGTGCTGAAGTACAATATAATATACCCTGATTGCC
TTGAAAAAAAAGTGATTAGAGAAAGTACTTACAATCTGACAAATAAACAAAAGTGAATTTAAAAATTCGT
TACAAATGCAAGCTAAAGTTTAACGAAAAAGTTACAGAAAATGAAAAGAAAATAAGAGGAGACAATGGTT
GTCAACAGAGTAGAAAGTGAAAGAAACAAAATTATCATGAGGGTCCATGGTGATACAAGGGACATCTTCC
CATTCTAAACAACACCCTGAAAACTTTGCCCCCTCCATATAACATGAATTTTACAATAGCGAAAAAGAAA
GAACAATCAAGGGTCCCCAAACTCACCCTGAAGTTCTCAGCTCTAGAGATATCGTCGAGGCCGCGCTAGC
GTTTAAACTGTCGACCTTAATTAAGAGATCTGCTCGAGGCGCGTCAGCTGACTAGAGGATCCCCGGGTAC
CGAGCTCGAATTCGGGGCCGCGGAGGCTGGATCGGTCCCGGTGTCTTCTATGGAGGTCAAAACAGCGTGG
ATGGCGTCTCCAGGCGATCTGACGGTTCACTAAACGAGCTCTGCTTATATAGGCCTCCCACCGTACACGC
CTACCTCGACCCGGGTACCGAGCTCGACTTTCACTTTTCTCTATCACTGATAGGGAGTGGTAAACTCGAC
TTTCACTTTTCTCTATCACTGATAGGGAGTGGTAAACTCGACTTTCACTTTTCTCTATCACTGATAGGGA
GTGGTAAACTCGACTTTCACTTTTCTCTATCACTGATAGGGAGTGGTAAACTCGACTTTCACTTTTCTCT
ATCACTGATAGGGAGTGGTAAACTCGACCTATATAAGCAGAGCTCGTTTAGTGAACCGTCAGATCGCCTG
GAGACGCCATCCACGCTGTTTTGACCTCCATAGAAGACACCGGGACCGATCCAGCCTCCGCGGCCCCGAA
TTCCTGCAGCGGCCGCTCTAGAACTAGTGGATCCCCGCGGATGGTGAGCAAGGGCGAGGAGCTGTTCACC
GGGGTGGTGCCCATCCTGGTCGAGCTGGACGGCGACGTAAACGGCCACAAGTTCAGCGTGTCCGGCGAGG
GCGAGGGCGATGCCACCTACGGCAAGCTGACCCTGAAGTTCATCTGCACCACCGGCAAGCTGCCCGTGCC
CTGGCCCACCCTCGTGACCACCCTGACCTACGGCGTGCAGTGCTTCAGCCGCTACCCCGACCACATGAAG
CAGCACGACTTCTTCAAGTCCGCCATGCCCGAAGGCTACGTCCAGGAGCGCACCATCTTCTTCAAGGACG
ACGGCAACTACAAGACCCGCGCCGAGGTGAAGTTCGAGGGCGACACCCTGGTGAACCGCATCGAGCTGAA
GGGCATCGACTTCAAGGAGGACGGCAACATCCTGGGGCACAAGCTGGAGTACAACTACAACAGCCACAAC
GTCTATATCATGGCCGACAAGCAGAAGAACGGCATCAAGGTGAACTTCAAGATCCGCCACAACATCGAGG
ACGGCAGCGTGCAGCTCGCCGACCACTACCAGCAGAACACCCCCATCGGCGACGGCCCCGTGCTGCTGCC
CGACAACCACTACCTGAGCACCCAGTCCGCCCTGAGCAAAGACCCCAACGAGAAGCGCGATCACATGGTC
CTGCTGGAGTTCGTGACCGCCGCCGGGATCACTCTCGGCATGGACGAGCTGTACAAGTAATCCGCGACAA
GAATTCGATATCAAGCTTGTCGACCTAGTTCTAGAGGATCCAGACATGATAAGATACATTGATGAGTTTG
GACAAACCACAACTAGAATGCAGTGAAAAAAATGCTTTATTTGTGAAATTTGTGATGCTATTGCTTTATT
TGTAACCATTATAAGCTGCAATAAACAAGTTAACAACAACAATTGCATTCATTTTATGTTTCAGGTTCAG
GGGGAGGTGTGGGAGGTTTTTTAAAGCAAGTAAAACCTCTACAAATGTGGTATGGCTGATTATGATCCTG
CAAGCCTCGTCGTCCTGGCCGGACCACGCTATCTGTGCAAGGTCCCCGGCCCCGGACGCGCGCTCCATGA
GCAGAGCGCCCGCCGCCGAGGCGAAGACTCGGGCGGCGCCCTGCCCGTCCCACCAGGTCAACAGGCGGTA
ACCGGCCTCTTCATCGGGAATGCGCGCGACCTTCAGCATCGCCGGCATGTCCCCCTGGCGGACGGGAAGT
ATCCAGCTCGACCAAGCTGGCCGCGTCGAGTGAAGACGAAAGGGCCTCGTGATACGCCTATTTTTATAGG
TTAATGTCATGATAATAATGGTTTCTTAGACGTCAGGTGGCACTTTTCGGGGAAATGTGCGCGGAACCCC
TATTTGTTTATTTTTCTAAATACATTCAAATATGTATCCGCTCATGAGACAATAACCCTGATAAATGCTT
CAATAATATTGAAAAAGGAAGAGTATGAGTATTCAACATTTCCGTGTCGCCCTTATTCCCTTTTTTGCGG
CATTTTGCCTTCCTGTTTTTGCTCACCCAGAAACGCTGGTGAAAGTAAAAGATGCTGAAGATCAGTTGGG
TGCACGAGTGGGTTACATCGAACTGGATCTCAACAGCGGTAAGATCCTTGAGAGTTTTCGCCCCGAAGAA
CGTTTTCCAATGATGAGCACTTTTAAAGTTCTGCTATGTGGCGCGGTATTATCCCGTGTTGACGCCGGGC
AAGAGCAACTCGGTCGCCGCATACACTATTCTCAGAATGACTTGGTTGAGTACTCACCAGTCACAGAAAA
GCATCTTACGGATGGCATGACAGTAAGAGAATTATGCAGTGCTGCCATAACCATGAGTGATAACACTGCG
GCCAACTTACTTCTGACAACGATCGGAGGACCGAAGGAGCTAACCGCTTTTTTGCACAACATGGGGGATC
ATGTAACTCGCCTTGATCGTTGGGAACCGGAGCTGAATGAAGCCATACCAAACGACGAGCGTGACACCAC
GATGCCTGTAGCAATGGCAACAACGTTGCGCAAACTATTAACTGGCGAACTACTTACTCTAGCTTCCCGG
CAACAATTAATAGACTGGATGGAGGCGGATAAAGTTGCAGGACCACTTCTGCGCTCGGCCCTTCCGGCTG
GCTGGTTTATTGCTGATAAATCTGGAGCCGGTGAGCGTGGGTCTCGCGGTATCATTGCAGCACTGGGGCC
AGATGGTAAGCCCTCCCGTATCGTAGTTATCTACACGACGGGGAGTCAGGCAACTATGGATGAACGAAAT
AGACAGATCGCTGAGATAGGTGCCTCACTGATTAAGCATTGGTAACTGTCAGACCAAGTTTACTCATATA
TACTTTAGATTGATTTAAAACTTCATTTTTAATTTAAAAGGATCTAGGTGAAGATCCTTTTTGATAATCT
CATGACCAAAATCCCTTAACGTGAGTTTTCGTTCCACTGAGCGTCAGACCCCGTAGAAAAGATCAAAGGA
TCTTCTTGAGATCCTTTTTTTCTGCGCGTAATCTGCTGCTTGCAAACAAAAAAACCACCGCTACCAGCGG
TGGTTTGTTTGCCGGATCAAGAGCTACCAACTCTTTTTCCGAAGGTAACTGGCTTCAGCAGAGCGCAGAT
ACCAAATACTGTTCTTCTAGTGTAGCCGTAGTTAGGCCACCACTTCAAGAACTCTGTAGCACCGCCTACA
TACCTCGCTCTGCTAATCCTGTTACCAGTGGCTGCTGCCAGTGGCGATAAGTCGTGTCTTACCGGGTTGG
ACTCAAGACGATAGTTACCGGATAAGGCGCAGCGGTCGGGCTGAACGGGGGGTTCGTGCACACAGCCCAG
CTTGGAGCGAACGACCTACACCGAACTGAGATACCTACAGCGTGAGCTATGAGAAAGCGCCACGCTTCCC
GAAGGGAGAAAGGCGGACAGGTATCCGGTAAGCGGCAGGGTCGGAACAGGAGAGCGCACGAGGGAGCTTC
CAGGGGGAAACGCCTGGTATCTTTATAGTCCTGTCGGGTTTCGCCACCTCTGACTTGAGCGTCGATTTTT
GTGATGCTCGTCAGGGGGGCGGAGCCTATGGAAAAACGCCAGCAACGCGGCCTTTTTACGGTTCCTGGCC
TTTTGCTGGCCTTTTGCTCACATGTTCTTTCCTGCGTTATCCCCTGATTCTGTGGATAACCGTATTACCG
CCTTTGAGTGAGCTGATACCGCTCGCCGCAGCCGAACGACCGAGCGCAGCGAGTCAGTGAGCGAGGAAGC
GGAAG
Features (pLannotate 1.2.2; 17 found; start..end, strand, type, name):
      2..55      +  CDS            lacI (fragment): lac repressor; lacI; The lac repressor binds to the lac operator to inhibit transcription in E. coli. This inhibition can be relieved by adding lactose or isopropyl-β-D-thiogalactopyranoside (IPTG).
    388..443     -  polyA_signal   β-globin poly(A) signal: rabbit β-globin polyadenylation signal (Gil and Proudfoot, 1987)
    518..640     -  CDS            HBB: HBB_COLGU - Experimental evidence at transcript level: Swiss-Prot protein existence level 2. Involved in oxygen transport from the lung to the various peripheral tissues. From Colobus guereza (Mantled guereza) (Eastern black-and-white colobus monkey).
    644..1216    -  intron         β-globin intron: intron from rabbit β-globin gene
   1312..1343    -  misc_feature   MCS (fragment): pUC18/19 multiple cloning site
   1437..1475    -  promoter       minimal CMV promoter: human cytomegalovirus (CMV) immediate early promoter
   1493..1708    -  protein_bind   tetracycline response element (fragment): contains seven copies of the tetracycline operator tetO tetracycline repressor TetR
   1708..1753    +  promoter       TRE3GV promoter (fragment): 3rd-generation Tet-responsive promoter that can be activated by binding of Tet-On® 3G, optimized for retroviral and lentiviral vectors
   1829..1856    +  misc_feature   MCS (fragment): pBluescript multiple cloning site
   1861..2580    +  CDS            EGFP: the original enhanced GFP (Yang et al., 1996) mammalian codon-optimized
   2591..2613    +  misc_feature   MCS (fragment): pBluescript multiple cloning site
   2627..2761    -  polyA_signal   SV40 poly(A) signal: SV40 polyadenylation signal
   2784..2867    -  CDS            large T antigen (fragment): large T antigen from SV40 (simian virus 40)
   2861..3091    -  CDS            str (fragment): STR_KLEPN - Protein inferred from homology: Swiss-Prot protein existence level 3. The aminoglycoside phosphotransferases achieve inactivation of their antibiotic substrates by phosphorylation. From Klebsiella pneumoniae.
   3210..3314    +  promoter       AmpR promoter: bla
   3315..4175    +  CDS            AmpR: β-lactamase; bla; confers resistance to ampicillin, carbenicillin, and related antibiotics
   4346..4934    +  rep_origin     ori: high-copy-number ColE1/pMB1/pBR322/pUC origin of replication
