[The description below was written by a language model from this plasmid's Addgene catalogue record and pLannotate feature annotations shown in this document.]
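Description:
Salsa-BC173-P2G5 is a mammalian expression reporter plasmid built on the pCER206 backbone and is one member of a set of barcoded reporters for PRESTO-Salsa, a highly multiplexed screening approach for GPCR bioactivity. It is propagated in E. coli as a high-copy plasmid through a ColE1/pUC-type origin and selected with ampicillin via the bla (AmpR) gene and its own promoter. The sequenced record is about 5.1 kb. No mammalian selection marker is annotated; the short fragments matching lacI, SV40 large T antigen and an aminoglycoside phosphotransferase appear to be backbone remnants rather than functional genes.

The payload is a synthetic insert of roughly 730 bp, described as EGFP/BC173, placed under a Tet response element. The feature table shows a bidirectional arrangement around the tetO repeats. On one side, a TRE3G-type promoter fragment faces the mammalian codon-optimised EGFP coding sequence. On the other, a minimal CMV promoter points toward a multiple cloning site fragment followed by a rabbit β-globin intron, a β-globin coding fragment and the β-globin poly(A) signal. No gene is annotated in that second arm. An SV40 poly(A) signal lies downstream of EGFP but is annotated on the opposite strand. The barcode itself (BC173) is not annotated. The BsrGI and HindIII cloning sites and the short gap after EGFP suggest it sits immediately 3′ of the EGFP coding sequence, though the record does not state this.

In use, a tetracycline-controlled transactivator would switch on the TRE, producing an EGFP transcript carrying this plasmid's unique barcode. The barcode would allow reporter output from many pooled reporters to be told apart. The record does not say which receptor this barcode is paired with.
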