Addgene plasmid #203014: Salsa-BC173-P2G5
Purpose: Expression of barcoded reporter plasmid for PRESTO-Salsa; EGFP/BC173
Depositing lab: Noah Palm. Depositing organization: Yale University. Publication: Highly multiplexed bioactivity screening reveals human and microbiota metabolome-GPCRome interactions. Chen H, Rosen CE, Gonzalez-Hernandez JA, Song D, Potempa J, Ring AM, Palm NW. Cell. 2023 Jul 6;186(14):3095-3110.e19. doi: 10.1016/j.cell.2023.05.024. Epub 2023 Jun 14. PubMed 37321219.
Backbone
  Vector backbone: pCER206
  Vector type: Mammalian Expression
Growth in bacteria
  Bacterial resistance: Ampicillin, 100 μg/mL
  Growth temperature: 37°C
  Growth strain: DH5alpha
  Copy number: High Copy
Gene/Insert
  Gene/Insert name: EGFP/BC173
  Species: Synthetic
  Insert size (bp): 730
  Promoter: Tet Response Element (TRE)
  Cloning method: Restriction Enzyme; 5′ cloning site BsrGI (not destroyed); 3′ cloning site HindIII (not destroyed)
  Sequencing primers: 5′ Custom primer (GAAGCGCGATCACATGG)
Terms and licenses: Academic/Nonprofit Terms; Industry Terms: Not Available to Industry
How to cite: Salsa-BC173-P2G5 was a gift from Noah Palm (Addgene plasmid # 203014 ; http://n2t.net/addgene:203014 ; RRID:Addgene_203014)
