>Addgene plasmid #203014 | Salsa-BC173-P2G5 | depositor partial sequence | sequence record 393887 | BC173
TCCGCGACAA
